>Addgene plasmid #50778 | pMXs-ms-Sox1 | depositor full sequence | sequence record 78383 | pMXs-ms-Sox1 sequence 3850 bps
CCCGAAAAGTGCCACCTGCATAATGAAAGACCCCACCTGTAGGTTTGGCAAGCTAGCTTAAGTAACGCCA
TTTTGCAAGGCATGGAAAAATACATAACTGAGAATAGAAAAGTTCAGATCAAGGTCAGGAACAGATGGAA
CAGCTGAATATGGGCCAAAGCGGATATCTGTGGTAAGCAGTTCCTGCCCCGGCTCAGGGCCAAGAACAGA
TGGAACAGCTGAATATGGGCCAAACAGGATATCTGTGGTAAGCAGTTCCTGCCCCGGCTCAGGGCCAAGA
ACAGATGGTCCCCAGATGCGGTCCAGCCCTCAGCAGTTTCTAGAGAACCATCAGATGTTTCCAGGGTGCC
CCAAGGACCTGAAATGACCCTGTGCCTTATTTGAACTAACCAATCAGTTCGCTTCTCGCTTCTGTTCGCG
CGCTTCTGCTCCCCGAGCTCAATAAAAGAGCCCACAACCCCTCACTCGGGGCGCCAGTCCTCCGATTGAC
TGAGTCGCCCGGGTACCCGTGTATCCAATAAACCCTCTTGCAGTTGCATCCGACTTGTGGTCTCGCTGTT
CCTTGGGAGGGTCTCCTCTGAGTGATTGACTACCCGTCAGCGGGGGTCTTTCATTTGGGGGCTCGTCCGG
GATCGGGAGACCCCTGCCCAGGGACCACCGACCCACCACCGGGAGGTAAGCTGGCCAGCAACTTATCTGT
GTCTGTCCGATTGTCTAGTGTCTATGACTGATTTTATGCGCCTGCGTCGGTACTAGTTAGCTAACTAGCT
CTGTATCTGGCGGACCCGTGGTGGAACTGACGAGTTCGGAACACCCGGCCGCAACCCTGGGAGACGTCCC
AGGGATCTCGGGGGCCGTTTTTGTGGCCCGACCTGAGTCCAAAAATCCCGATCGTTTTGGACTCTTTGGT
GCACCCCCCTTAGAGGAGGGATATGTGGTTCTGGTAGGAGACGAGAACCTAAAACAGTTCCCGCCTCCGT
CTGAATTTTTGCTTTCGGTTTGGGACCGAAGCCGCGCCGCGCGTCTTGTCTGCTGCAGCATCGTTCTGTG
TTGTCTCTGTCTGACTGTGTTTCTGTATTTGTCTGAAAATATGGGCCCGGGCCAGACTGTTACCACTCCC
TTAAGTTTGACCTTAGGTCACTGGAAAGATGTCGAGCGGATCGCTCACAACCAGTCGGTAGATGTCAAGA
AGAGACGTTGGGTTACCTTCTGCTCTGCAGAATGGCCAACCTTTAACGTCGGATGGCCGCGAGACGGCAC
CTTTAACCGAGACCTCATCACCCAGGTTAAGATCAAGGTCTTTTCACCTGGCCCGCATGGACACCCAGAC
CAGGTCCCCTACATCGTGACCTGGGAAGCCTTGGCTTTTGACCCCCCTCCCTGGGTCAAGCCCTTTGTAC
ACCCTAAGCCTCCGCCTCCTCTTCCTCCATCCGCCCCGTCTCTCCCCCTTGAACCTCCTCGTTCGACCCC
GCCTCGATCCTCCCTTTATCCAGCCCTCACTCCTTCTCTAGGCGCCCCCATATGGCCATATGAGATCTTA
TATGGGGCACCCCCGCCCCTTGTAAACTTCCCTGACCCTGACATGACAAGAGTTACTAACAGCCCCTCTC
TCCAAGCTCACTTACAGGCTCTCTACTTAGTCCAGCACGAAGTCTGGAGACCTCTGGCGGCAGCCTACCA
AGAACAACTGGACCGACCGGTGGTACCTCACCCTTACCGAGTCGGCGACACAGTGTGGGTCCGCCGACAC
CAGACTAAGAACCTAGAACCTCGCTGGAAAGGACCTTACACAGTCCTGCTGACCACCCCCACCGCCCTCA
AAGTAGACGGCATCGCAGCTTGGATACACGCCGCCCACGTGAAGGCTGCCGACCCCGGGGGTGGACCATC
CTCTAGACTGCCGGATCTAGCTAGTTAATTAAGGATCCCAGTGTGGTGGTACGGGAAATCACAAGTTTGT
ACAAAAAAGCAGGCTCCGCGGCCGCCCCCTTCACCATGTACAGCATGATGATGGAGACCGACCTGCACTC
GCCCGGCGGCGCCCAGGCGCCCACGAACCTCTCGGGCCCGGCCGGGGCGGGCGGGGGCGGCGGTGGGGGC
GGGGGCGGCGGCGGCGGCGGGGGCACCAAGGCCAACCAGGATCGGGTCAAGCGGCCCATGAACGCCTTCA
TGGTGTGGTCCCGCGGACAGCGGCGCAAGATGGCCCAGGAAAACCCCAAGATGCACAACTCGGAGATCAG
CAAGCGCCTCGGGGCCGAGTGGAAGGTCATGTCCGAGGCCGAGAAGCGGCCGTTCATCGACGAGGCCAAG
AGACTGCGCGCGCTGCACATGAAGGAACACCCGGATTACAAGTACCGGCCGCGCCGCAAGACCAAGACGC
TGCTCAAGAAGGACAAGTACTCGCTGGCCGGCGGGCTGCTAGCGGCCGGCGCGGGTGGCGGCGGCGCGGC
CGTGGCCATGGGTGTGGGCGTGGGCGTCGGGGCGGCGGCGGTGGGCCAGCGCTTGGAGAGCCCAGGCGGC
GCGGCGGGAGGAGGCTACGCGCATGTCAACGGCTGGGCTAACGGCGCCTACCCCGGCTCGGTGGCCGCGG
CGGCTGCGGCCGCGGCCATGATGCAGGAGGCACAGCTGGCCTACGGGCAGCACCCAGGCGCGGGCGGCGC
GCACCCGCACGCACACCCGGCGCACCCGCACCCGCACCATCCGCACGCGCATCCTCACAACCCGCAGCCC
ATGCACCGCTACGACATGGGCGCGCTGCAGTACAGCCCCATCTCCAACTCTCAGGGCTACATGAGCGCGT
CGCCTTCGGGCTACGGCGGCATCCCTTACGGCGCCGCGGCCGCCGCCGCCGCCGCTGCGGGCGGCGCGCA
CCAGAACTCGGCGGTGGCGGCAGCGGCAGCCGCGGCAGCCGCGTCGTCGGGGGCCCTGGGCGCCCTCGGA
TCTCTGGTCAAGTCGGAGCCGAGCGGCAGTCCGCCGGCCCCGGCTCACTCACGGGCACCGTGTCCCGGGG
ACCTGCGCGAGATGATCAGCATGTACCTGCCCGCCGGCGAGGGTGGCGACCCGGCGGCGGCAGCGGCTGC
GGCGGCCCAAAGCCGGCTGCACTCGCTGCCACAGCACTACCAGGGCGCGGGCGCGGGCGTCAACGGCACG
GTGCCCCTGACGCACATCTAGAAGGGTGGGCGCGCCGACCCAGCTTTCTTGTACAAAGTGGTGATGAGCG
GCCGCCAGCACAGTGGTCGACGATAAAATAAAAGATTTTATTTAGTCTCCAGAAAAAGGGGGGAATGAAA
GACCCCACCTGTAGGTTTGGCAAGCTAGCTTAAGTAACGCCATTTTGGAAGGCATGGAAAAATACATAAC
TGAGAATAGAGAAGTTCAGATCAAGGTCAGGAACAGATGGAACAGCTGAATATGGGCCAAACAGGATATC
TGTGGTAAGCAGTTCCTGCCCCGGCTCAGGGCCAAGAACAGATGGAACAGCTGAATATGGGCCAAACAGG
ATATCTGTGGTAAGCAGTTCCTGCCCCGGCTCAGGGCCAAGAACAGATGGTCCCCAGATGCGGTCCAGCC
CTCAGCAGTTTCTAGAGAACCATCAGATGTTTCCAGGGTGCCCCAAGGACCTGAAATGACCCTGTGCCTT
ATTTGAACTAACCAATCAGTTCGCTTCTCGCTTCTGTTCGCGCGCTTCTGCTCCCCGAGCTCAATAAAAG
AGCCCACAACCCCTCACTCGGGGCGCCAGTCCTCCGATTGACTGAGTCGCCCGGGTACCCGTGTATCCAA
TAAACCCTCTTGCAGTTGCATCCGACTTGTGGTCTCGCTGTTCCTTGGGAGGGTCTCCTCTGAGTGATTG
Features (pLannotate 1.2.2; 8 found; start..end, strand, type, name):
     22..615     +  LTR            LTR: long terminal repeat from Moloney murine leukemia virus
    678..1035    +  misc_feature   MMLV Ψ: packaging signal of Moloney murine leukemia virus (MMLV)
   1100..1516    +  CDS            gag (truncated): truncated Moloney murine leukemia virus (MMLV) gag gene lacking the start codon
   1526..1900    +  misc_feature   pol region: Moloney murine leukemia virus (MMLV) pol region containing the splice acceptor site
   1951..1975    +  protein_bind   attB1: mutant version of attB; recombination site for the Gateway® BP reaction BP Clonase™
   1996..3168    +  CDS            Sox1: SOX1_MOUSE - Also known as Sox-1. Experimental evidence at transcript level: Swiss-Prot protein existence level 2. Transcriptional activator. May function as a switch in neuronal development. Keeps neural cells undifferentiated by counteracting the activity of proneural proteins and suppresses neuronal differentiation (By similarity). From Mus musculus (Mouse).
   3188..3212    -  protein_bind   attB2: mutant version of attB; recombination site for the Gateway® BP reaction BP Clonase™
   3284..3850    +  LTR            LTR: long terminal repeat from Moloney murine leukemia virus
