[The description below was written by a language model from this plasmid's Addgene catalogue record and pLannotate feature annotations shown in this document.]
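Description:
pMXs-ms-Sox1 is a Moloney murine leukemia virus (MMLV)-based retroviral expression plasmid carrying the mouse Sox1 coding sequence. It was built on pMXs-gw, a Gateway-adapted version of the pMXs retroviral backbone. The plasmid is propagated in E. coli under ampicillin selection. The annotated sequence record is only 3,850 nt long and runs from the 5′ LTR to the 3′ LTR. This is shorter than the sum of the stated backbone (4,750 bp) and insert (1,176 bp), so the record appears to cover the proviral region only. The bacterial origin and ampicillin resistance gene are not annotated in it, and no mammalian selection marker or reporter is recorded.

Within the proviral cassette, the 5′ LTR is followed by the MMLV Ψ packaging signal, a truncated gag segment lacking its start codon, and a pol-derived region containing the splice acceptor. Together these elements support efficient encapsidation of the genomic RNA and production of a spliced transcript for the transgene. No internal promoter is annotated, so Sox1 expression is presumably driven by the 5′ LTR, as is standard for pMXs vectors. The Sox1 open reading frame sits between attB1 and attB2 sites, the scars left by Gateway recombination from an entry clone, and is followed by the 3′ LTR. No epitope tag is annotated.

Because the viral structural and enzymatic genes are absent, infectious particles must be made in a packaging cell line that supplies gag, pol and env in trans. The resulting replication-defective virus integrates the cassette into dividing target cells. Sox1 is an SRY-box transcription factor associated with maintaining neural cells in an undifferentiated state. The construct was deposited in connection with work on generating induced pluripotent stem cells from mouse and human fibroblasts, which suggests use in testing Sox family members in reprogramming.
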