Addgene plasmid #50778: pMXs-ms-Sox1
Purpose: retroviral expression of mouse Sox1
Depositing lab: Shinya Yamanaka. Depositing organization: Kyoto University, Center for iPS Cell Research and Application. Publication: Generation of induced pluripotent stem cells without Myc from mouse and human fibroblasts. Nakagawa M, Koyanagi M, Tanabe K, Takahashi K, Ichisaka T, Aoi T, Okita K, Mochiduki Y, Takizawa N, Yamanaka S. Nat Biotechnol. 2008 Jan;26(1):101-6. Epub 2007 Nov 30. 10.1038/nbt1374 PubMed 18059259.
Backbone
  Vector backbone: pMXs-gw
  Backbone manufacturer: Yamanaka Lab, Addgene plasmid #18656
  Backbone size w/o insert (bp): 4750
  Vector type: Mammalian Expression, Retroviral
Growth in bacteria
  Bacterial resistance: Ampicillin, 100 μg/mL
  Growth temperature: 37°C
  Growth strain: DH5alpha
  Copy number: Unknown
Gene/Insert
  Gene/Insert name: Sox1 (alt names: SRY (sex determining region Y)-box 1; BB176347; Sox-1)
  Species: M. musculus (mouse)
  Insert size (bp): 1176
  Entrez Gene: Sox1 (a.k.a. BB176347, Sox-1)
  Cloning method: Gateway Cloning
  Sequencing primers: 5′ pMX-S1811
Resource information
  A portion of this plasmid was derived from a plasmid made by: Gateway cassette and pENTRE/D-TOPO are from Invitrogen Corporation. pMXs is from Dr. Toshio Kitamura of the University of Tokyo, the Institute of Medical Science. If you use this plasmid in a paper, please cite: Retrovirus-mediated gene transfer and expression cloning: powerful tools in functional genomics. Exp Hematol. 2003 Nov;31(11):1007-14. Kitamura T, Koshino Y, Shibata F, Oki T, Nakajima H, Nosaka T, Kumagai H.
Terms and licenses: Academic/Nonprofit Terms; Industry Terms: Not Available to Industry
How to cite: pMXs-ms-Sox1 was a gift from Shinya Yamanaka (Addgene plasmid # 50778 ; http://n2t.net/addgene:50778 ; RRID:Addgene_50778)
