>Addgene plasmid #50778 | pMXs-ms-Sox1 | addgene partial sequence | sequence record 77859 | pMX-S1811 5'-GACGGCATCGCAGCTTGGATACAC-3'
AAGGCTGCCGACCCCGGGGGTGGACCATCCTCTAGACTGCCGGATCTAGCTAGTTAATTAAGGATCCCAG
TGTGGTGGTACGGGAAATCACAAGTTTGTACAAAAAAGCAGGCTCCGCGGCCGCCCCCTTCACCATGTAC
AGCATGATGATGGAGACCGACCTGCACTCGCCCGGCGGCGCCCAGGCGCCCACGAACCTCTCGGGCCCGG
CCGGGGCGGGCGGGGGCGGCGGTGGGGGCGGGGGCGGCGGCGGCGGCGGGGGCACCAAGGCCAACCAGGA
TCGGGTCAAGCGGCCCATGAACGCCTTCATGGTGTGGTCCCGCGGACAGCGGCGCAAGATGGCCCAGGAA
AACCCCAAGATGCACAACTCGGAGATCAGCAAGCGCCTCGGGGCCGAGTGGAAGGTCATGTCCGAGGCCG
AGAAGCGGCCGTTCATCGACGAGGCCAAGAGACTGCGCGCGCTGCACATGAAGGAACACCCGGATTACAA
GTACCGGCCGCGCCGCAAGACCAAGACGCTGCTCAAGAAGGACAAGTACTCGCTGGCCGGCGGGCTGCTA
GCGGCCGGCGCGGGTGGCGGCGGCGCGGCCGTGGCCATGGGTGTGGGCGTGGGCGTCGGGGCGGCGGCGG
TGGGCCAGCGCTTGGAGAGCCCAGGCGGCGCGGCGGGAGGAGGCTACGCGCATGTCAACGGCTGGGCTAA
CGGCGCCTACCCCGGCTCGGTGGCCGCGGCGGCTGCGGCCGCGGCCATGATGCAGGAGGCACAGCTGGCC
TACGGGCAGCACCCAGGCGCGGGCGGCGCGCACCCGCACGCACACCCGGCGCACCCGCACCCGCACCATC
CGCACGCGCATCCTCACAACCCGCAGCCCATGCACCGCTACGACATGGGCGCGCTGCAGTACAGCCCCAT
CTCCAACTCTCAGGGCTACATGAGCGCGTCGCCTTCGGGCTACGGCGGCATCCCTTACGGCGCCGCGG
